Addgene plasmid #214106: pLenti-uORF1,2-MET
Purpose: MET 5'UTR upstream of mGFP (uORF1 and uORF2 mutated)
Depositing lab: Dogus Altintas & Paolo Comoglio. Depositing organization: IFOM Fondazione, Italy. Publication: The integrated stress response drives MET oncogene overexpression in cancers. Cerqua M, Foiani M, Boccaccio C, Comoglio PM, Altintas DM. EMBO J. 2025 Jan 7. doi: 10.1038/s44318-024-00338-4. PubMed 39774381.
Backbone
  Vector backbone: pLenti
  Vector type: Mammalian Expression, Lentiviral
Growth in bacteria
  Bacterial resistance: Chloramphenicol, 25 μg/mL
  Growth temperature: 37°C
  Growth strain: NEB Stable
  Copy number: Unknown
Gene/Insert
  Gene/Insert name: MET 5'UTR uORF1 and 2 mutated
Terms and licenses: Academic/Nonprofit Terms; Industry Terms: Not Available to Industry
How to cite: pLenti-uORF1,2-MET was a gift from Dogus Altintas & Paolo Comoglio (Addgene plasmid # 214106 ; http://n2t.net/addgene:214106 ; RRID:Addgene_214106)
