[The description below was written by a language model from this plasmid's Addgene catalogue record and pLannotate feature annotations shown in this document.]
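Description:
pLenti-uORF1,2-MET is a 7.4 kb HIV-1-based lentiviral transfer plasmid for mammalian expression, built as a translational reporter in which the 5' untranslated region of the MET oncogene sits upstream of a green fluorescent protein. In this version the first two upstream open reading frames (uORF1 and uORF2) of the MET leader are mutated. In bacteria it replicates from a high-copy ColE1/pUC-type origin and is selected with chloramphenicol through a cat gene driven by the AmpR (bla) promoter. A fragment of the pBR322 bom region is also present.

The viral portion begins with a CMV enhancer/promoter fused to a truncated 5' LTR, an arrangement that usually drives genomic RNA production in packaging cells without Tat. It is followed by the Ψ packaging signal with a partial gag sequence, the RRE for Rev-dependent nuclear export, and the cPPT/CTS. An internal CMV enhancer/promoter, followed by a T7 promoter, drives the reporter transcript. The roughly 400 nt unannotated gap between these promoters and the reporter coding sequence is the likely location of the mutated MET 5'UTR, although the feature table does not label it. The reporter is called mGFP in the record and is annotated as the monomeric, fast-maturing TagGFP2. Downstream lie a single loxP site, a WPRE to enhance transcript stability and expression, a nef fragment and a truncated 3' LTR. No mammalian selection marker is annotated.

Because uORFs commonly restrain translation of the main coding sequence, comparing fluorescence from this mutant with related MET 5'UTR reporters would show how much uORF1 and uORF2 contribute to translational control of MET. The associated publication examines this in the context of the integrated stress response in cancer.
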