Features (pLannotate 1.2.2; 22 found; start..end, strand, type, name):
     31..83      -  misc_feature   bom (fragment): basis of mobility region from pBR322
    237..616     +  enhancer       CMV enhancer: human cytomegalovirus immediate early enhancer
    617..816     +  promoter       CMV promoter: human cytomegalovirus (CMV) immediate early promoter
    834..1014    +  LTR            5' LTR (truncated): truncated 5' long terminal repeat (LTR) from HIV-1
   1061..1186    +  misc_feature   HIV-1 Ψ: packaging signal of human immunodeficiency virus type 1
   1170..1508    +  CDS            HIV-1 gag (fragment): gag protein from human immunodeficiency virus 1; gag
   1683..1916    +  misc_feature   RRE: The Rev response element (RRE) of HIV-1 allows for Rev-dependent mRNA export from the nucleus to the cytoplasm.
   2293..2393    +  CDS            Rev (fragment): human immunodeficiency virus 1 (HIV-1) Rev protein; rev; enhances nuclear export of unspliced and incompletely spliced viral mRNAs
   2443..2560    +  misc_feature   cPPT/CTS: central polypurine tract and central termination sequence of HIV-1
   2643..3022    +  enhancer       CMV enhancer: human cytomegalovirus immediate early enhancer
   3024..3223    +  promoter       CMV promoter: human cytomegalovirus (CMV) immediate early promoter
   3252..3270    +  promoter       T7 promoter: promoter for bacteriophage T7 RNA polymerase
   3686..4399    +  CDS            TagGFP2: TagGFP2 is a basic (constitutively fluorescent) green fluorescent protein published in 2008, derived from Aequorea macrodactyla. It is reported to be a very rapidly-maturing monomer with low acid sensitivity.
   4466..4499    +  protein_bind   loxP: Cre-mediated recombination occurs in the 8-bp core sequence (GCATACAT). Cre recombinase
   4532..4555    +  misc_feature   MCS (fragment): pBluescript multiple cloning site
   4555..5143    +  misc_feature   WPRE: woodchuck hepatitis virus posttranscriptional regulatory element
   5144..5163    +  misc_feature   MCS (fragment): pBluescript multiple cloning site
   5165..5665    +  CDS            nef (fragment): NEF_HV1LA - Experimental evidence at protein level: Swiss-Prot protein existence level 1. Extracellular Nef protein targets CD4(+) T-lymphocytes for apoptosis by interacting with CXCR4 surface receptors. From Human immunodeficiency virus type 1 group M subtype B (isolate Lai) (HIV-1).
   5672..5852    +  LTR            5' LTR (truncated): truncated 5' long terminal repeat (LTR) from HIV-1
   5914..6502    -  rep_origin     ori: high-copy-number ColE1/pMB1/pBR322/pUC origin of replication
   6582..7238    -  CDS            cat: CAT_ECOLX - Experimental evidence at protein level: Swiss-Prot protein existence level 1. This enzyme is an effector of chloramphenicol resistance in bacteria. From Escherichia coli. This protein is used as a marker in many commonly used cloning vectors, such as pACYC184.
   7239..7343    -  promoter       AmpR promoter: bla
>Addgene plasmid #214106 | pLenti-uORF1,2-MET | addgene full sequence | sequence record 458075 | Addgene NGS Result
GTCGACGGATCGGGAGATCTCCCGATCCCCTATGGTGCACTCTCAGTACAATCTGCTCTGATGCCGCATA
GTTAAGCCAGTATCTGCTCCCTGCTTGTGTGTTGGAGGTCGCTGAGTAGTGCGCGAGCAAAATTTAAGCT
ACAACAAGGCAAGGCTTGACCGACAATTGCATGAAGAATCTGCTTAGGGTTAGGCGTTTTGCGCTGCTTC
GCGATGTACGGGCCAGATATCGCGTTGACATTGATTATTGACTAGTTATTAATAGTAATCAATTACGGGG
TCATTAGTTCATAGCCCATATATGGAGTTCCGCGTTACATAACTTACGGTAAATGGCCCGCCTGGCTGAC
CGCCCAACGACCCCCGCCCATTGACGTCAATAATGACGTATGTTCCCATAGTAACGCCAATAGGGACTTT
CCATTGACGTCAATGGGTGGAGTATTTACGGTAAACTGCCCACTTGGCAGTACATCAAGTGTATCATATG
CCAAGTACGCCCCCTATTGACGTCAATGACGGTAAATGGCCCGCCTGGCATTATGCCCAGTACATGACCT
TATGGGACTTTCCTACTTGGCAGTACATCTACGTATTAGTCATCGCTATTACCATGGTGATGCGGTTTTG
GCAGTACATCAATGGGCGTGGATAGCGGTTTGACTCACGGGGATTTCCAAGTCTCCACCCCATTGACGTC
AATGGGAGTTTGTTTTGGCACCAAAATCAACGGGACTTTCCAAAATGTCGTAACAACTCCGCCCCATTGA
CGCAAATGGGCGGTAGGCGTGTACGGTGGGAGGTCTATATAAGCAGCGCGTTTTGCCTGTACTGGGTCTC
TCTGGTTAGACCAGATCTGAGCCTGGGAGCTCTCTGGCTAACTAGGGAACCCACTGCTTAAGCCTCAATA
AAGCTTGCCTTGAGTGCTTCAAGTAGTGTGTGCCCGTCTGTTGTGTGACTCTGGTAACTAGAGATCCCTC
AGACCCTTTTAGTCAGTGTGGAAAATCTCTAGCAGTGGCGCCCGAACAGGGACTTGAAAGCGAAAGGGAA
ACCAGAGGAGCTCTCTCGACGCAGGACTCGGCTTGCTGAAGCGCGCACGGCAAGAGGCGAGGGGCGGCGA
CTGGTGAGTACGCCAAAAATTTTGACTAGCGGAGGCTAGAAGGAGAGAGATGGGTGCGAGAGCGTCAGTA
TTAAGCGGGGGAGAATTAGATCGCGATGGGAAAAAATTCGGTTAAGGCCAGGGGGAAAGAAAAAATATAA
ATTAAAACATATAGTATGGGCAAGCAGGGAGCTAGAACGATTCGCAGTTAATCCTGGCCTGTTAGAAACA
TCAGAAGGCTGTAGACAAATACTGGGACAGCTACAACCATCCCTTCAGACAGGATCAGAAGAACTTAGAT
CATTATATAATACAGTAGCAACCCTCTATTGTGTGCATCAAAGGATAGAGATAAAAGACACCAAGGAAGC
TTTAGACAAGATAGAGGAAGAGCAAAACAAAAGTAAGACCACCGCACAGCAAGCGGCCGGCCGCTGATCT
TCAGACCTGGAGGAGGAGATATGAGGGACAATTGGAGAAGTGAATTATATAAATATAAAGTAGTAAAAAT
TGAACCATTAGGAGTAGCACCCACCAAGGCAAAGAGAAGAGTGGTGCAGAGAGAAAAAAGAGCAGTGGGA
ATAGGAGCTTTGTTCCTTGGGTTCTTGGGAGCAGCAGGAAGCACTATGGGCGCAGCGTCAATGACGCTGA
CGGTACAGGCCAGACAATTATTGTCTGGTATAGTGCAGCAGCAGAACAATTTGCTGAGGGCTATTGAGGC
GCAACAGCATCTGTTGCAACTCACAGTCTGGGGCATCAAGCAGCTCCAGGCAAGAATCCTGGCTGTGGAA
AGATACCTAAAGGATCAACAGCTCCTGGGGATTTGGGGTTGCTCTGGAAAACTCATTTGCACCACTGCTG
TGCCTTGGAATGCTAGTTGGAGTAATAAATCTCTGGAACAGATTTGGAATCACACGACCTGGATGGAGTG
GGACAGAGAAATTAACAATTACACAAGCTTAATACACTCCTTAATTGAAGAATCGCAAAACCAGCAAGAA
AAGAATGAACAAGAATTATTGGAATTAGATAAATGGGCAAGTTTGTGGAATTGGTTTAACATAACAAATT
GGCTGTGGTATATAAAATTATTCATAATGATAGTAGGAGGCTTGGTAGGTTTAAGAATAGTTTTTGCTGT
ACTTTCTATAGTGAATAGAGTTAGGCAGGGATATTCACCATTATCGTTTCAGACCCACCTCCCAACCCCG
AGGGGACCCGACAGGCCCGAAGGAATAGAAGAAGAAGGTGGAGAGAGAGACAGAGACAGATCCATTCGAT
TAGTGAACGGATCGGCACTGCGTGCGCCAATTCTGCAGACAAATGGCAGTATTCATCCACAATTTTAAAA
GAAAAGGGGGGATTGGGGGGTACAGTGCAGGGGAAAGAATAGTAGACATAATAGCAACAGACATACAAAC
TAAAGAATTACAAAAACAAATTACAAAAATTCAAAATTTTCGGGTTTATTACAGGGACAGCAGAGATCCA
GTTTGGTTAGTACCGGGCCCGCTCTAGACATGTCCAATATGACCGCCATGTTGACATTGATTATTGACTA
GTTATTAATAGTAATCAATTACGGGGTCATTAGTTCATAGCCCATATATGGAGTTCCGCGTTACATAACT
TACGGTAAATGGCCCGCCTGGCTGACCGCCCAACGACCCCCGCCCATTGACGTCAATAATGACGTATGTT
CCCATAGTAACGCCAATAGGGACTTTCCATTGACGTCAATGGGTGGAGTATTTACGGTAAACTGCCCACT
TGGCAGTACATCAAGTGTATCATATGCCAAGTCCGCCCCCTATTGACGTCAATGACGGTAAATGGCCCGC
CTGGCATTATGCCCAGTACATGACCTTACGGGACTTTCCTACTTGGCAGTACATCTACGTATTAGTCATC
GCTATTACCATGGTGATGCGGTTTTGGCAGTACACCAATGGGCGTGGATAGCGGTTTGACTCACGGGGAT
TTCCAAGTCTCCACCCCATTGACGTCAATGGGAGTTTGTTTTGGCACCAAAATCAACGGGACTTTCCAAA
ATGTCGTAATAACCCCGCCCCGTTGACGCAAATGGGCGGTAGGCGTGTACGGTGGGAGGTCTATATAAGC
AGAGCTCGTTTAGTGAACCGTCAGAATTTTGTAATACGACTCACTATAGGGCGGCCGGGAATTCAGACAC
GTGCTGGGGCGGGCAGGCGAGCGCCTCAGTCTGGTCGCCTGGCGGTGCCTCCGGCCCCAACGCGCCCGGG
CCGCCGCGGGCCGCGCGCGCCGAAGCCCGGCTGAGTCACTGGCAGGGCAGCGCGCGTGTGGGAAGGGGCG
GAGGGAGTGCGGCCGGCGGGCGGGCGGGGCGCTGGGCTCAGCCGGGCCGCAGGTGACCCGGAGGCCCTCG
CCGCCCGCGGCGCCCCGAGCGCTTGTGAGCAGTTCCGGAGCCGAGTGGAGGGCGCGAGCCAGATGCGGGG
CGACAGCTGACTTGCTGAGAGGAGGCGGGGAGGCGCGGAGCGCGCGTGTGGTCCTTGCGCCGCTGACTTC
TCCACTGGTTCCTGGGCACCGAAAGATAAACCTCTCATACTCGAGATGAGCGGGGGCGAGGAGCTGTTCG
CCGGCATCGTGCCCGTGCTGATCGAGCTGGACGGCGACGTGCACGGCCACAAGTTCAGCGTGCGCGGCGA
GGGCGAGGGCGACGCCGACTACGGCAAGCTGGAGATCAAGTTCATCTGCACCACCGGCAAGCTGCCCGTG
CCCTGGCCCACCCTGGTGACCACCCTCTGCTACGGCATCCAGTGCTTCGCCCGCTACCCCGAGCACATGA
AGATGAACGACTTCTTCAAGAGCGCCATGCCCGAGGGCTACATCCAGGAGCGCACCATCCAGTTCCAGGA
CGACGGCAAGTACAAGACCCGCGGCGAGGTGAAGTTCGAGGGCGACACCCTGGTGAACCGCATCGAGCTG
AAGGGCAAGGACTTCAAGGAGGACGGCAACATCCTGGGCCACAAGCTGGAGTACAGCTTCAACAGCCACA
ACGTGTACATCCGCCCCGACAAGGCCAACAACGGCCTGGAGGCTAACTTCAAGACCCGCCACAACATCGA
GGGCGGCGGCGTGCAGCTGGCCGACCACTACCAGACCAACGTGCCCCTGGGCGACGGCCCCGTGCTGATC
CCCATCAACCACTACCTGAGCACTCAGACCAAGATCAGCAAGGACCGCAACGAGGCCCGCGACCACATGG
TGCTCCTGGAGTCCTTCAGCGCCTGCTGCCACACCCACGGCATGGACGAGCTGTACAGGTCCGGACTCAG
ATAAGTTTAAACGGCCGGCCGCGGTCTGTACAAGTAGGATTCGTCGAGGGACCTAATAACTTCGTATAGC
ATACATTATACGAAGTTATACATGTTTAAGGGTTCCGGTTCCACTAGGTACAATTCGATATCAAGCTTAT
CGATAATCAACCTCTGGATTACAAAATTTGTGAAAGATTGACTGGTATTCTTAACTATGTTGCTCCTTTT
ACGCTATGTGGATACGCTGCTTTAATGCCTTTGTATCATGCTATTGCTTCCCGTATGGCTTTCATTTTCT
CCTCCTTGTATAAATCCTGGTTGCTGTCTCTTTATGAGGAGTTGTGGCCCGTTGTCAGGCAACGTGGCGT
GGTGTGCACTGTGTTTGCTGACGCAACCCCCACTGGTTGGGGCATTGCCACCACCTGTCAGCTCCTTTCC
GGGACTTTCGCTTTCCCCCTCCCTATTGCCACGGCGGAACTCATCGCCGCCTGCCTTGCCCGCTGCTGGA
CAGGGGCTCGGCTGTTGGGCACTGACAATTCCGTGGTGTTGTCGGGGAAATCATCGTCCTTTCCTTGGCT
GCTCGCCTGTGTTGCCACCTGGATTCTGCGCGGGACGTCCTTCTGCTACGTCCCTTCGGCCCTCAATCCA
GCGGACCTTCCTTCCCGCGGCCTGCTGCCGGCTCTGCGGCCTCTTCCGCGTCTTCGCCTTCGCCCTCAGA
CGAGTCGGATCTCCCTTTGGGCCGCCTCCCCGCATCGATACCGTCGACCTCGATCGAGACCTAGAAAAAC
ATGGAGCAATCACAAGTAGCAATACAGCAGCTACCAATGCTGATTGTGCCTGGCTAGAAGCACAAGAGGA
GGAGGAGGTGGGTTTTCCAGTCACACCTCAGGTACCTTTAAGACCAATGACTTACAAGGCAGCTGTAGAT
CTTAGCCACTTTTTAAAAGAAAAGGGGGGACTGGAAGGGCTAATTCACTCCCAACGAAGACAAGATATCC
TTGATCTGTGGATCTACCACACACAAGGCTACTTCCCTGATTGGCAGAACTACACACCAGGGCCAGGGAT
CAGATATCCACTGACCTTTGGATGGTGCTACAAGCTAGTACCAGTTGAGCAAGAGAAGGTAGAAGAAGCC
AATGAAGGAGAGAACACCCGCTTGTTACACCCTGTGAGCCTGCATGGGATGGATGACCCGGAGAGAGAAG
TATTAGAGTGGAGGTTTGACAGCCGCCTAGCATTTCATCACATGGCCCGAGAGCTGCATCCGGACTGTAC
TGGGTCTCTCTGGTTAGACCAGATCTGAGCCTGGGAGCTCTCTGGCTAACTAGGGAACCCACTGCTTAAG
CCTCAATAAAGCTTGCCTTGAGTGCTTCAAGTAGTGTGTGCCCGTCTGTTGTGTGACTCTGGTAACTAGA
GATCCCTCAGACCCTTTTAGTCAGTGTGGAAAATCTCTAGCAGCATGTGAGCAAAAGGCCAGCAAAAGGC
CAGGAACCGTAAAAAGGCCGCGTTGCTGGCGTTTTTCCATAGGCTCCGCCCCCCTGACGAGCATCACAAA
AATCGACGCTCAAGTCAGAGGTGGCGAAACCCGACAGGACTATAAAGATACCAGGCGTTTCCCCCTGGAA
GCTCCCTCGTGCGCTCTCCTGTTCCGACCCTGCCGCTTACCGGATACCTGTCCGCCTTTCTCCCTTCGGG
AAGCGTGGCGCTTTCTCATAGCTCACGCTGTAGGTATCTCAGTTCGGTGTAGGTCGTTCGCTCCAAGCTG
GGCTGTGTGCACGAACCCCCCGTTCAGCCCGACCGCTGCGCCTTATCCGGTAACTATCGTCTTGAGTCCA
ACCCGGTAAGACACGACTTATCGCCACTGGCAGCAGCCACTGGTAACAGGATTAGCAGAGCGAGGTATGT
AGGCGGTGCTACAGAGTTCTTGAAGTGGTGGCCTAACTACGGCTACACTAGAAGAACAGTATTTGGTATC
TGCGCTCTGCTGAAGCCAGTTACCTTCGGAAAAAGAGTTGGTAGCTCTTGATCCGGCAAACAAACCACCG
CTGGTAGCGGTGGTTTTTTTGTTTGCAAGCAGCAGATTACGCGCAGAAAAAAAGGATCTCAAGAAGATCC
TTTGATCTTTTCTACGGGGTCTGACGCTCAGTGGAACGAAAACTCACGTTAAGGGATTTTGGTCATGATT
ACGCCCCGCCCTGCCACTCATCGCAGTACTGTTGTAATTCATTAAGCATTCTGCCGACATGGAAGCCATC
ACAAACGGCATGATGAACCTGAATCGCCAGCGGCATCAGCACCTTGTCGCCTTGCGTATAATATTTGCCC
ATGGTGAAAACGGGGGCGAAGAAGTTGTCCATATTGGCCACGTTTAAATCAAAACTGGTGAAACTCACCC
AGGGATTGGCTGAGACGAAAAACATATTCTCAATAAACCCTTTAGGGAAATAGGCCAGGTTTTCACCGTA
ACACGCCACATCTTGCGAATATATGTGTAGAAACTGCCGGAAATCGTCGTGGTATTCACTCCAGAGCGAT
GAAAACGTTTCAGTTTGCTCATGGAAAACGGTGTAACAAGGGTGAACACTATCCCATATCACCAGCTCAC
CGTCTTTCATTGCCATACGGAACTCCGGATGAGCATTCATCAGGCGGGCAAGAATGTGAATAAAGGCCGG
ATAAAACTTGTGCTTATTTTTCTTTACGGTCTTTAAAAAGGCCGTAATATCCAGCTGAACGGTCTGGTTA
TAGGTACATTGAGCAACTGACTGAAATGCCTCAAAATGTTCTTTACGATGCCATTGGGATATATCAACGG
TGGTATATCCAGTGATTTTTTTCTCCATACTCTTCCTTTTTCAATATTATTGAAGCATTTATCAGGGTTA
TTGTCTCATGAGCGGATACATATTTGAATGTATTTAGAAAAATAAACAAATAGGGGTTCCGCGCACATTT
CCCCGAAAAGTGCCACCTGAC
